Addgene plasmid #70818: pFOSGE_COF1C07
Purpose: Gateway entry clone
Depositing lab: Alexander Stark. Depositing organization: Research Institute of Molecular Pathology (IMP). Publication: Transcriptional regulators form diverse groups with context-dependent regulatory functions. Stampfel G, Kazmar T, Frank O, Wienerroither S, Reiter F, Stark A. Nature. 2015 Nov 9. doi: 10.1038/nature15545. PubMed 26550828.
Backbone
  Vector backbone: pDONR221
  Backbone manufacturer: Invitrogen
  Backbone size w/o insert (bp): 4762
  Vector type: Gateway entry vector
Growth in bacteria
  Bacterial resistance: Kanamycin, 50 μg/mL
  Growth temperature: 37°C
  Growth strain: DH5alpha
  Copy number: High Copy
Gene/Insert
  Gene/Insert name: Art8 (alt names: FBgn0032329; CG16840, FBtr0080162)
  Species: D. melanogaster (fly)
  Insert size (bp): 1023
  Entrez Gene: Art8 (a.k.a. CG16840, DART8, Dmel\CG16840)
  Cloning method: Gateway Cloning
  Sequencing primers: 5′ M13-F20; 3′ M13R
Terms and licenses: Academic/Nonprofit Terms; Industry Terms: Not Available to Industry
How to cite: pFOSGE_COF1C07 was a gift from Alexander Stark (Addgene plasmid # 70818 ; http://n2t.net/addgene:70818 ; RRID:Addgene_70818)
