[The description below was written by a language model from this plasmid's Addgene catalogue record.]
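Description:
pFOSGE_COF1C07 is a Gateway entry clone built on the commercial pDONR221 donor vector, carrying the Drosophila melanogaster gene Art8 (also known as CG16840 or DART8) as an insert of about 1 kb, corresponding to the annotated transcript FBtr0080162. It is a high-copy bacterial plasmid selected with kanamycin. The insert was introduced by Gateway recombination. In a pDONR221-derived entry clone, this replaces the donor vector's counter-selection cassette and leaves the coding sequence flanked by attL recombination sites. M13 forward and reverse primer sites on either side of the cassette are used for sequence verification.

As an entry clone, the plasmid is not designed for expression: the record lists no promoter, tag or reporter associated with the insert. Its role is to act as a shuttle from which Art8 can be moved by LR recombination into any compatible destination vector, which then supplies the promoter, fusion partners and host-specific elements. The record does not say whether the insert retains a stop codon, and this determines whether C-terminal fusions are possible. No feature table is provided, so the exact insert boundaries cannot be confirmed here.

Art8 belongs to the fly arginine methyltransferase gene family. The associated publication concerns the context-dependent functions of transcriptional regulators, which suggests that this clone is one member of a larger collection of fly transcription factor and cofactor open reading frames assembled for systematic functional testing. The record states the plasmid's purpose only as a Gateway entry clone.
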