>Addgene plasmid #70818 | pFOSGE_COF1C07 | depositor partial sequence | sequence record 126760 | insert
ATGGCGAACACTTATTTCGATGAGTATGAAAACTTGGAGATCCACGAGCTCATGCTGAAGGATCGTCCTC
GGCAAGAAGCCTACTACAATGCGATATTGGGGAATAAGGATCTGTTCAAGGACAAGATCGTAATGGATGT
TGGTGCCGGCACAGGGATTCTGTCCGCCTTTTGTGCGAAAGCAGGAGCCCGTTTGGTCTACGCCGTAGAA
GCATCCAATGTGGCCACCAAAGTTGCGCTGGATTTGATTGAGGATAACGGCCTGACGAACGTGGTGAAGG
TGATCCAGTCGCGTGTTGAGGAATTCGTACTGCCTGCCGAGGCGGAAAAGGTGGACATCATTGTGTCCGA
GTGGATGGGCTTCTACCTGCTGCACGAGGGCATGTTGGACTCGGTTCTCCTGGCCCGGGACAAGTTCCTC
AAGGAGGGTGGACTCCTGTTCCCCAGCGAGTGCACAATTTTCGTGGCACCCTGCTCGGTACCATCGCTCT
TCGATGATTGGCACAACGTGGACGGCATCAAAATGGACACGTTTGCCAGAAAACTCAGAACCCAAAAGTC
ATCCCGACCGGAGATTACACAGCTGAATCCGCAAGATCTTCTGCACGAGGGCGTCGTCTTTCACTGGATG
AATCTGCTGGATGTGGAAGCCAGCGATTTGGACAGCATTCAGTTCAAGGAGGTAATAACAGCCCAGAAGG
CGGGCAATCACCAGGGCTTCTGCATTTGGTTCGATGTACAGTTTCCTGGCGAAGATTTTGTTCTAAGCAC
ATCGCCGCTATCCCCGCCAACGCATTGGAAGCAGTGTGTAGTCGTCCTGCCCGAGGAATCCTGCGAAAAT
CTGGAGGAGAAGTCACCCATTGCATTTCAAATCACAATGAAGCGCAGTGCTGCCGATATGCGTAAATACA
ATCTGGAGGTGGATTTGCTAGACCCCAACACAGAGGAGCATCCAGTGCCTTGCTCCTGTCACATGACGAA
GTGCATTCTGACGGAAGCTCATCTAAAAATGATGGACACCTCA
