>Addgene plasmid #70818 | pFOSGE_COF1C07 | addgene partial sequence | sequence record 130807 | M13-F20 5'-TGTAAAACGACGGCCAGT-3'
AATTGATGAGCAATGCTTTTTTATAATGCCAAGTTTGTACAAAAAAGCAGGCTTCATGGCGAACACTTAT
TTCGATGAGTATGAAAACTTGGAGATCCACGAGCTCATGCTGAAGGATCGTCCTCGGCAAGAAGCCTACT
ACAATGCGATATTGGGGAATAAGGATCTGTTCAAGGACAAGATCGTAATGGATGTTGGTGCCGGCACAGG
GATTCTGTCCGCCTTTTGTGCGAAAGCAGGAGCCCGTTTGGTCTACGCCGTAGAAGCATCCAATGTGGCC
ACCAAAGTTGCGCTGGATTTGATTGAGGATAACGGCCTGACGAACGTGGTGAAGGTGATCCAGTCGCGTG
TTGAGGAATTCGTACTGCCTGCCGAGGCGGAAAAGGTGGACATCATTGTGTCCGAGTGGATGGGCTTCTA
CCTGCTGCACGAGGGCATGTTGGACTCGGTTCTCCTGGCCCGGGACAAGTTCCTCAAGGAGGGTGGACTC
CTGTTCCCCAGCGAGTGCACAATTTTCGTGGCACCCTGCTCGGTACCATCGCTCTTCGATGATTGGCACA
ACGTGGACGGCATCAAAATGGACACGTTTGCCAGAAAACTCAGAACCCAAAAGTCATCCC
