>Addgene plasmid #70818 | pFOSGE_COF1C07 | addgene partial sequence | sequence record 130808 | M13-Rev 5'-CAGGAAACAGCTATGACC-3'
TAATGATTTTATTTTGACTGATAGTGACCTGTTCGTTGCAACAAATTGATAAGCAATGCTTTCTTATAAT
GCCAACTTTGTACAAGAAAGCTGGGTCTGAGGTGTCCATCATTTTTAGATGAGCTTCCGTCAGAATGCAC
TTCGTCATGTGACAGGAGCAAGGCACTGGATGCTCCTCTGTGTTGGGGTCTAGCAAATCCACCTCCAGAT
TGTATTTACGCATATCGGCAGCACTGCGCTTCATTGTGATTTGAAATGCAATGGGTGACTTCTCCTCCAG
ATTTTCGCAGGATTCCTCGGGCAGGACGACTACACACTGCTTCCAATGCGTTGGCGGGGATAGCGGCGAT
GTGCTTAGAACAAAATCTTCGCCAGGAAACTGTACATCGAACCAAATGCAGAAGCCCTGGTGATTGCCCG
CCTTCTGGGCTGTTATTACCTCCTTGAACTGAATGCTGTCCAAATCGCTGGCTTCCACATCCAGCAGATT
CATCCAGTGAAAGACGACGCCCTCGTGCAGAAGATCTTGCGGATTCAGCTGTGTAATCTCCGGTCGGGAT
GACTTTTGGGTTCTGAGTTTTCTGGCAAACGTGTCCATTTTGATGCCGTCCACGTTGTGCCAATCATCGA
AGAGCGATGGTACCGAGCAGGGTGCCACGAAAATTGTGCACTCGCTGGGGAACAGGAGTCCACCCTCCTT
GAGGAACTTGTCCCGGGCCAGGAGAACCGAGTCCAACATG
